Addgene plasmid #200304: SUMO_LPETG_MT3
Purpose: Bacterial expression plasmids for sortase mediated purification of recombinant MT3. Contains His-tag for purification and SUMO-tag for better solubility and LPETG for sortase mediated cleavage
Depositing lab: Artur Krężel. Depositing organization: University of Wroclaw. Publication: Calcium-assisted sortase A cleavage of SUMOylated metallothionein constructs leads to high-yield production of human MT3. Singh AK, Krezel A. Microb Cell Fact. 2023 Jul 11;22(1):125. doi: 10.1186/s12934-023-02134-x. PubMed 37434134.
Backbone
  Vector backbone: pHYRSF53
  Vector type: Bacterial Expression
Growth in bacteria
  Bacterial resistance: Kanamycin, 50 μg/mL
  Growth temperature: 37°C
  Growth strain: DH5alpha
  Copy number: High Copy
Gene/Insert
  Gene/Insert name: metallothionein 3
  Species: H. sapiens (human)
  Entrez Gene: MT3 (a.k.a. GIF, GIFB, GRIF, ZnMT3)
  Promoter: T7
  Tag / fusion protein: Smt3 (N terminal on backbone)
  Cloning method: Restriction Enzyme; 5′ cloning site BamHI (unknown if destroyed); 3′ cloning site HindIII (unknown if destroyed)
  Sequencing primers: 5′ T7; 3′ T7term
Terms and licenses: Academic/Nonprofit Terms; Industry Terms: Not Available to Industry
How to cite: SUMO_LPETG_MT3 was a gift from Artur Krężel (Addgene plasmid # 200304 ; http://n2t.net/addgene:200304 ; RRID:Addgene_200304)
