[The description below was written by a language model from this plasmid's Addgene catalogue record and pLannotate feature annotations shown in this document.]
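Description:
SUMO_LPETG_MT3 is a 4.1 kb bacterial expression plasmid built on the pHYRSF53 backbone for producing recombinant human metallothionein 3 (MT3) in E. coli. It replicates from the RSF1030 origin, which is compatible with plasmids carrying other common origins, and is selected with kanamycin through an aph(3')-Ia resistance gene driven by a bla-type promoter. The record lists it as high copy.

Expression is controlled by a T7 promoter followed by a lac operator and the T7 gene 10 ribosome binding site. A plasmid-borne lacI gene supplies repressor, so transcription is held off until IPTG induction in a host that provides T7 RNA polymerase. The open reading frame begins with a His-tag (the short "capTEV" fragment in the annotation most likely reflects this 6xHis stretch), continues into yeast Smt3/SUMO as an N-terminal solubility partner, and then into the MT3 coding sequence, which was cloned between BamHI and HindIII. According to the catalogue entry, an LPETG sortase recognition motif links SUMO to MT3. It is not annotated separately, but it would fit the short gap between the two annotated coding regions. A T7 terminator closes the unit. The S-Tag and SET1 fragments annotated downstream of MT3 look like backbone remnants, and the record does not say whether they are translated. The small TcR fragments and the CAP binding site are likewise backbone remnants.

The intended workflow is capture of the soluble His-SUMO fusion by metal affinity, followed by sortase A cleavage at LPETG to release MT3 from the tagged carrier. The associated publication describes this as a calcium-assisted sortase cleavage strategy for high-yield production of human MT3.
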