Features (pLannotate 1.2.2; 18 found; start..end, strand, type, name):
      1..19      +  promoter       T7 promoter: promoter for bacteriophage T7 RNA polymerase
     20..44      +  protein_bind   lac operator: The lac repressor binds to the lac operator to inhibit transcription in E. coli. This inhibition can be relieved by adding lactose or isopropyl-β-D-thiogalactopyranoside (IPTG). lac repressor encoded by lacI
     59..81      +  RBS            RBS: efficient ribosome binding site from bacteriophage T7 gene 10 (Olins and Rangwala, 1989)
    100..116     +  CDS            capTEV™ (fragment): composite tag for in vivo biotinylation, TEV protease cleavage, and 6xHis tagging
    127..413     +  CDS            SUMO (fragment): cleavable ubiquitin-like protein tag; S. cerevisiae SMT3 (truncated)
    433..564     +  CDS            MT3 (fragment): MT3_HUMAN - Experimental evidence at protein level: Swiss-Prot protein existence level 1. Binds heavy metals. Contains three zinc and three copper atoms per polypeptide chain and only a negligible amount of cadmium. Inhibits survival and neurite formation of cortical neurons in vitro. From Homo sapiens (Human).
    667..708     +  CDS            S-Tag (fragment): affinity and epitope tag derived from pancreatic ribonuclease A
    738..755     +  CDS            SET1 (fragment): solubility-enhancement tag derived from T7 phage gene 10B
    763..810     +  terminator     T7 terminator: transcription terminator for bacteriophage T7 RNA polymerase
    974..1031    +  promoter       AmpR promoter (fragment): bla
   1040..1855    -  CDS            KanR: aminoglycoside phosphotransferase; aph(3')-Ia; confers resistance to kanamycin in bacteria or G418 (Geneticin®) in eukaryotes
   1856..1947    -  promoter       AmpR promoter: bla
   1963..2712    -  rep_origin     RSF ori: Plasmids containing the RSF 1030 origin of replication can be propagated in E. coli cells that contain additional plasmids with compatible origins.
   2795..2859    -  CDS            TcR (fragment): tetracycline efflux protein; tet; confers resistance to tetracycline
   2874..2895    -  protein_bind   CAP binding site: CAP binding activates transcription in the presence of cAMP. E. coli catabolite activator protein
   2908..3990    -  CDS            lacI: lac repressor; lacI; The lac repressor binds to the lac operator to inhibit transcription in E. coli. This inhibition can be relieved by adding lactose or isopropyl-β-D-thiogalactopyranoside (IPTG).
   3991..4068    -  promoter       lacI promoter: lacI
   4076..4111    -  CDS            TcR (fragment): tetracycline efflux protein; tet; confers resistance to tetracycline
>Addgene plasmid #200304 | SUMO_LPETG_MT3 | addgene full sequence | sequence record 394896 | Addgene NGS Result
TAATACGACTCACTATAGGGGAATTGTGAGCGGATAACAATTCCCCTGTAGAAATAATTTTGTTTAACTT
TAATAAGGAGATATACCATGGGCAGCAGCCATCATCATCATCATCACAGCACTAGTGACTCAGAAGTCAA
TCAAGAAGCTAAGCCAGAGGTCAAGCCAGAAGTCAAGCCTGAGACTCACATCAATTTAAAGGTGTCCGAT
GGATCTTCAGAAATCTTCTTTAAGATCAAAAAGACCACTCCTTTAAGAAGGCTGATGGAAGCGTTCGCTA
AAAGACAGGGTAAGGAAATGGACTCCTTAAGATTCTTGTACGACGGTATTAGAATTCAAGCTGATCAGAC
CCCTGAAGATTTGGACATGGAGGATAACGATATTATTGAGGCTCACAGAGAACAGATTGGTGGATCCCTG
CCGGAAACCGGCATGGACCCGGAAACCTGCCCGTGCCCGTCTGGTGGCTCCTGTACCTGTGCCGATTCGT
GTAAATGTGAAGGCTGTAAATGTACCTCATGCAAAAAGAGCTGCTGTTCTTGCTGTCCGGCGGAATGCGA
AAAATGTGCAAAGGATTGCGTGTGTAAAGGCGGTGAAGCGGCCGAAGCAGAAGCTGAAAAGTGTAGTTGC
TGTCAGTAAAAGCTTGCGGCCGCACTCGAGTCTGGTAAAGAAACCGCTGCTGCGAAATTTGAACGCCAGC
ACATGGACTCGTCTACTAGCGCAGCTTAATTAACCTAGGCTGCTGCCACCGCTGAGCAATAACTAGCATA
ACCCCTTGGGGCCTCTAAACGGGTCTTGAGGGGTTTTTTGCTGAAACCTCAGGCATTTGAGAAGCACACG
GTCACACTGCTTCCGGTAGTCAATAAACCGGTAAACCAGCAATAGACATAAGCGGCTATTTAACGACCCT
GCCCTGAACCGACGACAAGCTGACGACCGGGTCTCCGCAAGTGGCACTTTTCGGGGAAATGTGCGCGGAA
CCCCTATTTGTTTATTTTTCTAAATACATTCAAATATGTATCCGCTCATGAATTAATTCTTAGAAAAACT
CATCGAGCATCAAATGAAACTGCAATTTATTCATATCAGGATTATCAATACCATATTTTTGAAAAAGCCG
TTTCTGTAATGAAGGAGAAAACTCACCGAGGCAGTTCCATAGGATGGCAAGATCCTGGTATCGGTCTGCG
ATTCCGACTCGTCCAACATCAATACAACCTATTAATTTCCCCTCGTCAAAAATAAGGTTATCAAGTGAGA
AATCACCATGAGTGACGACTGAATCCGGTGAGAATGGCAAAAGTTTATGCATTTCTTTCCAGACTTGTTC
AACAGGCCAGCCATTACGCTCGTCATCAAAATCACTCGCATCAACCAAACCGTTATTCATTCGTGATTGC
GCCTGAGCGAGACGAAATACGCGGTCGCTGTTAAAAGGACAATTACAAACAGGAATCGAATGCAACCGGC
GCAGGAACACTGCCAGCGCATCAACAATATTTTCACCTGAATCAGGATATTCTTCTAATACCTGGAATGC
TGTTTTCCCGGGGATCGCAGTGGTGAGTAACCATGCATCATCAGGAGTACGGATAAAATGCTTGATGGTC
GGAAGAGGCATAAATTCCGTCAGCCAGTTTAGTCTGACCATCTCATCTGTAACATCATTGGCAACGCTAC
CTTTGCCATGTTTCAGAAACAACTCTGGCGCATCGGGCTTCCCATACAATCGATAGATTGTCGCACCTGA
TTGCCCGACATTATCGCGAGCCCATTTATACCCATATAAATCAGCATCCATGTTGGAATTTAATCGCGGC
CTAGAGCAAGACGTTTCCCGTTGAATATGGCTCATACTCTTCCTTTTTCAATATTATTGAAGCATTTATC
AGGGTTATTGTCTCATGAGCGGATACATATTTGAATGTATTTAGAAAAATAAACAAATAGGCATGCAGCG
CTCTTCCGCTTCCTCGCTCACTGACTCGCTACGCTCGGTCGTTCGACTGCGGCGAGCGGTGTCAGCTCAC
TCAAAAGCGGTAATACGGTTATCCACAGAATCAGGGGATAAAGCCGGAAAGAACATGTGAGCAAAAAGCA
AAGCACCGGAAGAAGCCAACGCCGCAGGCGTTTTTCCATAGGCTCCGCCCCCCTGACGAGCATCACAAAA
ATCGACGCTCAAGCCAGAGGTGGCGAAACCCGACAGGACTATAAAGATACCAGGCGTTTCCCCCTGGAAG
CTCCCTCGTGCGCTCTCCTGTTCCGACCCTGCCGCTTACCGGATACCTGTCCGCCTTTCTCCCTTCGGGA
AGCGTGGCGCTTTCTCATAGCTCACGCTGTTGGTATCTCAGTTCGGTGTAGGTCGTTCGCTCCAAGCTGG
GCTGTGTGCACGAACCCCCCGTTCAGCCCGACCGCTGCGCCTTATCCGGTAACTATCGTCTTGAGTCCAA
CCCGGTAAGACACGACTTATCGCCACTGGCAGCAGCCATTGGTAACTGATTTAGAGGACTTTGTCTTGAA
GTTATGCACCTGTTAAGGCTAAACTGAAAGAACAGATTTTGGTGAGTGCGGTCCTCCAACCCACTTACCT
TGGTTCAAAGAGTTGGTAGCTCAGCGAACCTTGAGAAAACCACCGTTGGTAGCGGTGGTTTTTCTTTATT
TATGAGATGATGAATCAATCGGTCTATCAAGTCAACGAACAGCTATTCCGTTACTCTAGATTTCAGTGCA
ATTTATCTCTTCAAATGTAGCACCTGAAGTCAGCCCCATACGATATAAGTTGTAATTCTCATGTTAGTCA
TGCCCCGCGCCCACCGGAAGGAGCTGACTGGGTTGAAGGCTCTCAAGGGCATCGGTCGAGATCCCGGTGC
CTAATGAGTGAGCTAACTTACATTAATTGCGTTGCGCTCACTGCCCGCTTTCCAGTCGGGAAACCTGTCG
TGCCAGCTGCATTAATGAATCGGCCAACGCGCGGGGAGAGGCGGTTTGCGTATTGGGCGCCAGGGTGGTT
TTTCTTTTCACCAGTGAGACGGGCAACAGCTGATTGCCCTTCACCGCCTGGCCCTGAGAGAGTTGCAGCA
AGCGGTCCACGCTGGTTTGCCCCAGCAGGCGAAAATCCTGTTTGATGGTGGTTAACGGCGGGATATAACA
TGAGCTGTCTTCGGTATCGTCGTATCCCACTACCGAGATGTCCGCACCAACGCGCAGCCCGGACTCGGTA
ATGGCGCGCATTGCGCCCAGCGCCATCTGATCGTTGGCAACCAGCATCGCAGTGGGAACGATGCCCTCAT
TCAGCATTTGCATGGTTTGTTGAAAACCGGACATGGCACTCCAGTCGCCTTCCCGTTCCGCTATCGGCTG
AATTTGATTGCGAGTGAGATATTTATGCCAGCCAGCCAGACGCAGACGCGCCGAGACAGAACTTAATGGG
CCCGCTAACAGCGCGATTTGCTGGTGACCCAATGCGACCAGATGCTCCACGCCCAGTCGCGTACCGTCTT
CATGGGAGAAAATAATACTGTTGATGGGTGTCTGGTCAGAGACATCAAGAAATAACGCCGGAACATTAGT
GCAGGCAGCTTCCACAGCAATGGCATCCTGGTCATCCAGCGGATAGTTAATGATCAGCCCACTGACGCGT
TGCGCGAGAAGATTGTGCACCGCCGCTTTACAGGCTTCGACGCCGCTTCGTTCTACCATCGACACCACCA
CGCTGGCACCCAGTTGATCGGCGCGAGATTTAATCGCCGCGACAATTTGCGACGGCGCGTGCAGGGCCAG
ACTGGAGGTGGCAACGCCAATCAGCAACGACTGTTTGCCCGCCAGTTGTTGTGCCACGCGGTTGGGAATG
TAATTCAGCTCCGCCATCGCCGCTTCCACTTTTTCCCGCGTTTTCGCAGAAACGTGGCTGGCCTGGTTCA
CCACGCGGGAAACGGTCTGATAAGAGACACCGGCATACTCTGCGACATCGTATAACGTTACTGGTTTCAC
ATTCACCACCCTGAATTGACTCTCTTCCGGGCGCTATCATGCCATACCGCGAAAGGTTTTGCGCCATTCG
ATGGTGTCCGGGATCTCGACGCTCTCCCTTATGCGACTCCTGCATTAGGAAAT
